Addgene plasmid #100650: YCe1913 HC_Kan_conn_H-Ha
Purpose: EMMA toolkit Assembly connector H-Ha
Depositing lab: Yizhi Cai. Depositing organization: University of Edinburgh. Publication: EMMA: An Extensible Mammalian Modular Assembly Toolkit for the Rapid Design and Production of Diverse Expression Vectors. Martella A, Matjusaitis M, Auxillos J, Pollard SM, Cai Y. ACS Synth Biol. 2017 Apr 24. doi: 10.1021/acssynbio.7b00016. PubMed 28418644.
Backbone
  Vector backbone: pSMART HC_Kan
  Vector type: Synthetic Biology
Growth in bacteria
  Bacterial resistance: Kanamycin, 50 μg/mL
  Growth temperature: 37°C
  Growth strain: DH5alpha
  Copy number: High Copy
Gene/Insert
  Gene/Insert name: EMMA toolkit Assembly connector H-Ha
  Species: Synthetic
  Cloning method: Restriction Enzyme; 5′ cloning site Unknown (unknown if destroyed); 3′ cloning site Unknown (unknown if destroyed)
Terms and licenses: Academic/Nonprofit Terms; Industry Terms: Not Available to Industry
Depositor comments: DNA element with no function. It is used as a bridge to connect parts placed in position 7 and 8b of EMMA platform.
How to cite: YCe1913 HC_Kan_conn_H-Ha was a gift from Yizhi Cai (Addgene plasmid # 100650 ; http://n2t.net/addgene:100650 ; RRID:Addgene_100650)
