[The description below was written by a language model from this plasmid's Addgene catalogue record, the feature table of its GenBank file and pLannotate feature annotations shown in this document.]
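Description:
YCe1913 HC_Kan_conn_H-Ha is a small synthetic-biology part plasmid from the EMMA (Extensible Mammalian Modular Assembly) toolkit, built on the pSMART HC_Kan backbone and maintained in E. coli. At under 2 kb, it consists almost entirely of backbone. A high-copy ColE1/pUC-type origin drives replication. A kanamycin resistance gene, aph(3')-Ia encoding aminoglycoside phosphotransferase, is expressed from the cat promoter and provides selection. Three transcription terminators (tonB, T7 early and T3 early) flank the resistance cassette and the origin. In this backbone design they insulate the cloning region from transcription reading in from or out of the vector, which helps keep cloned fragments stable.

The payload is the assembly connector H-Ha, a short synthetic DNA element that the depositor describes as having no biological function of its own. It acts as a bridge between parts placed in positions 7 and 8b of the EMMA platform, so that a modular mammalian expression vector can still be assembled when the intervening position is left unfilled. Neither feature table annotates the connector itself. Both list only backbone elements, so it presumably sits in the unannotated stretch between the T3 and tonB terminators. The cloning sites are recorded as unknown, and the record does not give the enzymes or overhangs used to release the connector during assembly. The two sequence records differ by a few nucleotides in length and are oriented oppositely, but they show the same set of features. The plasmid carries no mammalian promoter, reporter or coding sequence and serves purely as a source of the connector for EMMA assemblies.
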