LOCUS       Exported 1857 bp ds-DNA circular SYN 13-MAY-2021
DEFINITION  EMMA toolkit Assembly connector H-Ha.
ACCESSION   .
VERSION     .
KEYWORDS    YCe1913 HC_Kan_conn_H-Ha
SOURCE      synthetic DNA construct
  ORGANISM  synthetic DNA construct
REFERENCE   1 (bases 1 to 1857)
  AUTHORS   Martella A, Matjusaitis M, Auxillos J, Pollard SM, Cai Y
  TITLE     EMMA: An Extensible Mammalian Modular Assembly Toolkit for the Rapid
            Design and Production of Diverse Expression Vectors.
  JOURNAL   ACS Synth Biol. 2017 Apr 24. doi: 10.1021/acssynbio.7b00016.
  PUBMED    28418644
REFERENCE   2 (bases 1 to 1857)
  AUTHORS   .
  TITLE     Direct Submission
  JOURNAL   Exported May 13, 2021 from SnapGene Server 1.1.58
            http://www.snapgene.com
FEATURES             Location/Qualifiers
     source          1..1857
                     /organism="synthetic DNA construct"
                     /mol_type="other DNA"
     terminator      27..58
                     /label=tonB terminator
                     /note="bidirectional E. coli tonB-P14 transcription
                     terminator"
     promoter        59..161
                     /label=cat promoter
                     /note="promoter of the E. coli cat gene encoding
                     chloramphenicol acetyltransferase"
     CDS             162..977
                     /codon_start=1
                     /gene="aph(3')-Ia"
                     /product="aminoglycoside phosphotransferase"
                     /label=KanR
                     /note="confers resistance to kanamycin in bacteria or G418
                     (Geneticin(R)) in eukaryotes"
                     /translation="MSHIQRETSCSRPRLNSNMDADLYGYKWARDNVGQSGATIYRLYG
                     KPDAPELFLKHGKGSVANDVTDEMVRLNWLTEFMPLPTIKHFIRTPDDAWLLTTAIPGK
                     TAFQVLEEYPDSGENIVDALAVFLRRLHSIPVCNCPFNGDRVFRLAQAQSRMNNGLVGA
                     SDFDDERNGWPVEQVWKEMHKLLPFSPDSVVTHGDFSLDNLIFDEGKLIGCIDVGRVGI
                     ADRYQDLAILWNCLGEFSPSLQKRLFQKYGIDNPDMNKLQFHLMLDEFF"
     primer_bind     complement(235..254)
                     /label=Kan-R
                     /note="Kanamycin resistance gene, reverse primer"
     terminator      998..1025
                     /label=T7Te terminator
                     /note="phage T7 early transcription terminator"
     rep_origin      complement(1037..1624)
                     /direction=LEFT
                     /label=ori
                     /note="high-copy-number ColE1/pMB1/pBR322/pUC origin of
                     replication"
     primer_bind     complement(1117..1136)
                     /label=pBR322ori-F
                     /note="pBR322 origin, forward primer"
     terminator      1646..1675
                     /label=T3Te terminator
                     /note="phage T3 early transcription terminator"
ORIGIN
        1 aatcatacct gacctccata gcagaaagtc aaaagcctcc gaccggaggc ttttgacttg
       61 atcggcacgt aagaggttcc aactttcacc ataatgaaat aagatcacta ccgggcgtat
      121 tttttgagtt atcgagattt tcaggagcta aggaagctaa aatgagccat attcaacggg
      181 aaacgtcttg ctcgaggccg cgattaaatt ccaacatgga tgctgattta tatgggtata
      241 aatgggctcg cgataatgtc gggcaatcag gtgcgacaat ctatcgattg tatgggaagc
      301 ccgatgcgcc agagttgttt ctgaaacatg gcaaaggtag cgttgccaat gatgttacag
      361 atgagatggt caggctaaac tggctgacgg aatttatgcc tcttccgacc atcaagcatt
      421 ttatccgtac tcctgatgat gcatggttac tcaccactgc gatcccaggg aaaacagcat
      481 tccaggtatt agaagaatat cctgattcag gtgaaaatat tgttgatgcg ctggcagtgt
      541 tcctgcgccg gttgcattcg attcctgttt gtaattgtcc ttttaacggc gatcgcgtat
      601 ttcgtctcgc tcaggcgcaa tcacgaatga ataacggttt ggttggtgcg agtgattttg
      661 atgacgagcg taatggctgg cctgttgaac aagtctggaa agaaatgcat aagcttttgc
      721 cattctcacc ggattcagtc gtcactcatg gtgatttctc acttgataac cttatttttg
      781 acgaggggaa attaataggt tgtattgatg ttggacgagt cggaatcgca gaccgatacc
      841 aggatcttgc catcctatgg aactgcctcg gtgagttttc tccttcatta cagaaacggc
      901 tttttcaaaa atatggtatt gataatcctg atatgaataa attgcagttt cacttgatgc
      961 tcgatgagtt tttctgaggg cccaaatgta atcacctggc tcaccttcgg gtgggccttt
     1021 ctgcgttgct ggcgtttttc cataggctcc gcccccctga cgagcatcac aaaaatcgat
     1081 gctcaagtca gaggtggcga aacccgacag gactataaag ataccaggcg tttccccctg
     1141 gaagctccct cgtgcgctct cctgttccga ccctgtcgct taccggatac ctgtccgcct
     1201 ttctcccttc gggaagcgtg gcgctttctc atagctcacg ctgtaggtat ctcagttcgg
     1261 tgtaggtcgt tcgctccaag ctgggctgtg tgcacgaacc ccccgttcag cccgaccgct
     1321 gcgccttatc cggtaactat cgtcttgagt ccaacccggt aagacacgac ttatcgccac
     1381 tggcagcagc cactggtaac aggattagca gagcgaggta tgtaggcggt gctacagagt
     1441 tcttgaagtg gtggcctaac tacggctaca ctagaagaac agtatttggt atctgcgctc
     1501 tgctgaagcc agttacctcg gaaaaagagt tggtagctct tgatccggca aacaaaccac
     1561 cgctggtagc ggtggttttt ttgtttgcaa gcagcagatt acgcgcagaa aaaaaggatc
     1621 tcaagaagat cctttgattt tctaccgaag aaaggcccac ccgtgaaggt gagccagtga
     1681 gttgattgca gtccagttac gctggagtct gaggctcgtc ctgaatgata tcaagcttga
     1741 attcgtttcg tctcgggatc gaggatatca cctgtaggga tgttctagag tccggaagct
     1801 gttattagcc tcgagacgtg acgaattctc tagatatcgc tcaatactga ccattta
//
