Features (pLannotate 1.2.2; 6 found; start..end, strand, type, name):
    204..233     +  terminator     T3Te terminator: phage T3 early transcription terminator
    255..842     +  rep_origin     ori: high-copy-number ColE1/pMB1/pBR322/pUC origin of replication
    854..881     -  terminator     T7Te terminator: phage T7 early transcription terminator
    905..1720    -  CDS            KanR: aminoglycoside phosphotransferase; aph(3')-Ia; confers resistance to kanamycin in bacteria or G418 (Geneticin®) in eukaryotes
   1721..1823    -  promoter       cat promoter: promoter of the E. coli cat gene encoding chloramphenicol acetyltransferase
   1824..1855    -  terminator     tonB terminator: bidirectional E. coli tonB-P14 transcription terminator
>Addgene plasmid #100650 | YCe1913 HC_Kan_conn_H-Ha | depositor full sequence | sequence record 189570 | YCe1913 HC_Kan_conn_H-Ha sequence 1861 bps
TATGGAGGTCAGGTATGATTTAAATGGTCAGTATTGAGCGATATCTAGAGAATTCGTCACGTCTCGAGGC
TAATAACAGCTTCCGGACTCTAGAACATCCCTACAGGTGATATCCTCGATCCCGAGACGAAAACGAATTC
AAGCTTGATATCATTCAGGACGAGCCTCAGACTCCAGCGTAACTGGACTGCAATCAACTCACTGGCTCAC
CTTCACGGGTGGGCCTTTCTTCGGTAGAAAATCAAAGGATCTTCTTGAGATCCTTTTTTTCTGCGCGTAA
TCTGCTGCTTGCAAACAAAAAAACCACCGCTACCAGCGGTGGTTTGTTTGCCGGATCAAGAGCTACCAAC
TCTTTTTCCGAGGTAACTGGCTTCAGCAGAGCGCAGATACCAAATACTGTTCTTCTAGTGTAGCCGTAGT
TAGGCCACCACTTCAAGAACTCTGTAGCACCGCCTACATACCTCGCTCTGCTAATCCTGTTACCAGTGGC
TGCTGCCAGTGGCGATAAGTCGTGTCTTACCGGGTTGGACTCAAGACGATAGTTACCGGATAAGGCGCAG
CGGTCGGGCTGAACGGGGGGTTCGTGCACACAGCCCAGCTTGGAGCGAACGACCTACACCGAACTGAGAT
ACCTACAGCGTGAGCTATGAGAAAGCGCCACGCTTCCCGAAGGGAGAAAGGCGGACAGGTATCCGGTAAG
CGGCAGGGTCGGAACAGGAGAGCGCACGAGGGAGCTTCCAGGGGGAAACGCCTGGTATCTTTATAGTCCT
GTCGGGTTTCGCCACCTCTGACTTGAGCATCGATTTTTGTGATGCTCGTCAGGGGGGCGGAGCCTATGGA
AAAACGCCAGCAACGCAGAAAGGCCCACCCGAAGGTGAGCCAGGTGATTACATTTGGGCCCTCATTAGAA
AAACTCATCGAGCATCAAGTGAAACTGCAATTTATTCATATCAGGATTATCAATACCATATTTTTGAAAA
AGCCGTTTCTGTAATGAAGGAGAAAACTCACCGAGGCAGTTCCATAGGATGGCAAGATCCTGGTATCGGT
CTGCGATTCCGACTCGTCCAACATCAATACAACCTATTAATTTCCCCTCGTCAAAAATAAGGTTATCAAG
TGAGAAATCACCATGAGTGACGACTGAATCCGGTGAGAATGGCAAAAGCTTATGCATTTCTTTCCAGACT
TGTTCAACAGGCCAGCCATTACGCTCGTCATCAAAATCACTCGCACCAACCAAACCGTTATTCATTCGTG
ATTGCGCCTGAGCGAGACGAAATACGCGATCGCCGTTAAAAGGACAATTACAAACAGGAATCGAATGCAA
CCGGCGCAGGAACACTGCCAGCGCATCAACAATATTTTCACCTGAATCAGGATATTCTTCTAATACCTGG
AATGCTGTTTTCCCTGGGATCGCAGTGGTGAGTAACCATGCATCATCAGGAGTACGGATAAAATGCTTGA
TGGTCGGAAGAGGCATAAATTCCGTCAGCCAGTTTAGCCTGACCATCTCATCTGTAACATCATTGGCAAC
GCTACCTTTGCCATGTTTCAGAAACAACTCTGGCGCATCGGGCTTCCCATACAATCGATAGATTGTCGCA
CCTGATTGCCCGACATTATCGCGAGCCCATTTATACCCATATAAATCAGCATCCATGTTGGAATTTAATC
GCGGCCTCGAGCAAGACGTTTCCCGTTGAATATGGCTCATTTTAGCTTCCTTAGCTCCTGAAAATCTCGA
TAACTCAAAAAATACGCCCGGTAGTGATCTTATTTCATTATGGTGAAAGTTGGAACCTCTTACGTGCCGA
TCAAGTCAAAAGCCTCCGGTCGGAGGCTTTTGACTTTCTGC
